>Addgene plasmid #104001 | pEB2-mRFP1 | addgene full sequence | sequence record 200518 | Addgene NGS Result
AACACCACGTCGTCCCTATCTGCTGCCCTAGGTCTATGAGTGGTTGCTGGATAACTTTACGGGCATGCAT
AAGGCTCGTATGATATATTCAGGGAGACCACAACGGTTTCCCTCTACAAATAATTTTGTTTAACTTTTCT
AGATTTAAGAAGGAGATATACATATGGCCAGCAGCGAGGACGTGATTAAAGAGTTCATGCGCTTCAAAGT
TCGCATGGAGGGTTCTGTTAACGGTCACGAGTTCGAGATCGAAGGCGAAGGCGAGGGCCGTCCGTATGAA
GGCACCCAGACCGCCAAACTGAAAGTGACTAAAGGCGGCCCGCTGCCTTTTGCGTGGGACATCCTGAGCC
CGCAATTTCAGTACGGTTCTAAAGCGTATGTTAAACACCCAGCGGATATCCCGGACTATCTGAAGCTGTC
TTTTCCGGAAGGTTTCAAGTGGGAACGCGTAATGAATTTTGAAGATGGTGGTGTCGTGACCGTCACTCAG
GACTCCTCCCTGCAGGATGGCGAGTTCATCTATAAAGTTAAACTGCGTGGTACTAATTTTCCATCTGATG
GCCCGGTGATGCAGAAAAAGACGATGGGTTGGGAGGCGTCTACCGAACGCATGTATCCGGAAGATGGTGC
GCTGAAAGGCGAAATTAAAATGCGCCTGAAACTGAAAGATGGCGGCCATTATGACGCTGAAGTGAAAACC
ACGTACATGGCCAAGAAACCTGTGCAGCTGCCTGGCGCGTACAAGACCGATATTAAACTGGACATCACCT
CTCATAATGAAGATTATACGATCGTAGAGCAATATGAGCGCGCGGAGGGTCGTCATTCTACCGGTGGCAT
GGATGAACTATACAAATAAATGTCCAGACCTGCAGGCATGCAAGCTCTAGAGGCATCAAATAAAACGAAA
GGCTCAGTCGAAAGACTGGGCCTTTCGTTTTATCTGTTGAAATGCACCAAAAACTCGTAAAAGCTCTGAT
GTATCTATCTTTTTTACACCGTTTTCATCTGTGCATATGGACAGTTTTCCCTTTGATATCTAACGGTGAA
CAGTTGTTCTACTTTTGTTTGTTAGTCTTGATGCTTCACTGATAGATACAAGAGCCATAAGAACCTCAGA
TCCTTCCGTATTTAGCCAGTATGTTCTCTAGTGTGGTTCGTTGTTTTTGCGTGAGCCATGAGAACGAACC
ATTGAGATCATGCTTACTTTGCATGTCACTCAAAAATTTTGCCTCAAAACTGGTGAGCTGAATTTTTGCA
GTTAAAGCATCGTGTAGTGTTTTTCTTAGTCCGTTACGTAGGTAGGAATCTGATGTAATGGTTGTTGGTA
TTTTGTCACCATTCATTTTTATCTGGTTGTTCTCAAGTTCGGTTACGAGATCCATTTGTCTATCTAGTTC
AACTTGGAAAATCAACGTATCAGTCGGGCGGCCTCGCTTATCAACCACCAATTTCATATTGCTGTAAGTG
TTTAAATCTTTACTTATTGGTTTCAAAACCCATTGGTTAAGCCTTTTAAACTCATGGTAGTTATTTTCAA
GCATTAACATGAACTTAAATTCATCAAGGCTAATCTCTATATTTGCCTTGTGAGTTTTCTTTTGTGTTAG
TTCTTTTAATAACCACTCATAAATCCTCATAGAGTATTTGTTTTCAAAAGACTTAACATGTTCCAGATTA
TATTTTATGAATTTTTTTAACTGGAAAAGATAAGGCAATATCTCTTCACTAAAAACTAATTCTAATTTTT
CGCTTGAGAACTTGGCATAGTTTGTCCACTGGAAAATCTCAAAGCCTTTAACCAAAGGATTCCTGATTTC
CACAGTTCTCGTCATCAGCTCTCTGGTTGCTTTAGCTAATACACCATAAGCATTTTCCCTACTGATGTTC
ATCATCTGAGCGTATTGGTTATAAGTGAACGATACCGTCCGTTCTTTCCTTGTAGGGTTTTCAATCGTGG
GGTTGAGTAGTGCCACACAGCATAAAATTAGCTTGGTTTCATGCTCCGTTAAGTCATAGCGACTAATCGC
TAGTTCATTTGCTTTGAAAACAACTAATTCAGACATACATCTCAATTGGTCTAGGTGATTTTAATCACTA
TACCAATTGAGATGGGCTAGTCAATGATAATTACTAGTCCTTTTCCTTTGAGTTGTGGGTATCTGTAAAT
TCTGCTAGACCTTTGCTGGAAAACTTGTAAATTCTGCTAGACCCTCTGTAAATTCCGCTAGACCTTTGTG
TGTTTTTTTTGTTTATATTCAAGTGGTTATAATTTATAGAATAAAGAAAGAATAAAAAAAGATAAAAAGA
ATAGATCCCAGCCCTGTGTATAACTCACTACTTTAGTCAGTTCCGCAGTATTACAAAAGGATGTCGCAAA
CGCTGTTTGCTCCTCTACAAAACAGACCTTAAAACCCTAAAGGCTTAAGTAGCACCCTCGCAAGCTCGGG
CAAATCGCTGAATATTCCTTTTGTCTCCGACCATCAGGCACCTGAGTCGCTGTCTTTTTCGTGACATTCA
GTTCGCTGCGCTCACGGCTCTGGCAGTGAATGGGGGTAAATGGCACTACAGGCGCCTTTTATGGATTCAT
GCAAGGAAACTACCCATAATACAAGAAAAGCCCGTCACGGGCTTCTCAGGGCGTTTTATGGCGGGTCTGC
TATGTGGTGCTATCTGACTTTTTGCTGTTCAGCAGTTCCTGCCCTCTGATTTTCCAGTCTGACCACTTCG
GATTATCCCGTGACAGGTCATTCAGACTGGCTAATGCACCCAGTAAGGCAGCGGTATCATCAACAGGCTT
ACCCGTCTTACTGTCAACCAGACCCGCCAGGATTCTCATGCATAAAAAACGCCCGGCGGCAACCGAGCGT
TCTGAATTAATTAATCATCGCGACTGCAGAGATCCCAGAGTCCTTATTAGAAGAACTCGTCAAGAAGGCG
ATAGAAGGCGATGCGCTGCGAATCGGGAGCGGCGATACCGTAAAGCACGAGGAAGCGGTCAGCCCATTCG
CCGCCAAGCTCTTCAGCAATATCACGGGTAGCCAACGCTATGTCCTGATAGCGGTCCGCCACACCCAGCC
GGCCACAGTCGATGAATCCAGAAAAGCGGCCATTTTCCACCATGATATTCGGCAAGCAGGCATCGCCATG
GGTCACGACGAGATCCTCGCCGTCGGGCATGCGCGCCTTGAGCCTGGCGAACAGTTCGGCTGGCGCGAGC
CCCTGATGCTCTTCGTCCAGATCATCCTGATCGACAAGACCGGCTTCCATCCGAGTACGTGCTCGCTCGA
TGCGATGTTTCGCTTGGTGGTCGAATGGGCAGGTAGCCGGATCAAGCGTATGCAGCCGCCGCATTGCATC
AGCCATGATGGATACTTTCTCGGCAGGAGCAAGGTGAGATGACAGGAGATCCTGCCCCGGCACTTCGCCC
AATAGCAGCCAGTCCCTTCCCGCTTCAGTGACAACGTCGAGCACAGCTGCGCAAGGAACGCCCGTCGTGG
CCAGCCACGATAGCCGCGCTGCCTCGTCCTGCAGTTCATTCAGGGCACCGGACAGGTCGGTCTTGACAAA
AAGAACCGGGCGCCCCTGCGCTGACAGCCGGAACACGGCGGCATCAGAGCAGCCGATTGTCTGTTGTGCC
CAGTCATAGCCGAATAGCCTCTCCACCCAAGCGGCCGGAGAACCTGCGTGCAATCCATCTTGTTCAATCA
TGCGAAACGATCCTCATCCTGTCTCTTGATCAGATCTTGATCCCCTGCGCCATCAGATCCTTGGCGGCAA
GAAAGCCATCCAGTTTACTTTGCAGGGCTTCCCAACCTTACCAGAGGGCGCCCCAGCTGGCAATTCCGAC
GTCTAAGAAACCATTATTATCATGACATTAACCTATAAAAATAGGCGTATCACGAGGCCCTTTCGTCTTC
ACCACAGCT
Features (pLannotate 1.2.2; 9 found; start..end, strand, type, name):
    164..835     +  CDS            mRFP1: mRFP1 is a basic (constitutively fluorescent) red fluorescent protein published in 2002, derived from Discosoma sp.. It is reported to be a somewhat slowly-maturing monomer with low acid sensitivity.
    835..859     +  CDS            ecliptic pHluorin (fragment): pH-sensitive mutant of green fluorescent protein (Miesenböck et al., 1998) responds to a drop in pH with a gradual loss (eclipsing) of excitation at 475 nm, accompanied by a reduction of excitation at 395 nm
    867..886     +  misc_feature   MCS (fragment): pUC18/19 multiple cloning site
    897..943     +  terminator     rrnB T1 terminator: transcription terminator T1 from the E. coli rrnB gene
   1116..2066    -  CDS            Rep101: RepA protein needed for replication with the pSC101 origin; rep101
   2114..2336    -  rep_origin     pSC101 ori: low-copy replication origin that requires the Rep101 protein
   2842..2876    -  terminator     lambda t0 terminator: minimal transcription terminator from phage lambda (Scholtissek and Grosse, 1987)
   2920..3711    -  CDS            neo: KKA2_KLEPN - Also known as kan, nptII. Experimental evidence at protein level: Swiss-Prot protein existence level 1. Resistance to kanamycin, neomycin, paromomycin, ribostamycin, butirosin and gentamicin B. From Klebsiella pneumoniae.
   3743..3862    -  CDS            tnpA (fragment): TN5P_ECOLX - Also known as tnp. Experimental evidence at protein level: Swiss-Prot protein existence level 1. Mediates transposition of transposon Tn5 by a 'cut and paste' mechanism. First, the monomeric transposase binds the 19 bp inverted DNA repeats flanking the transposon. Then, dimerization of the DNA- bound transposase creates a synaptic DNA complex. After nicking of the first DNA strand, excision of the transposon proceeds through a series of intermediates. The transposase then mediates the insertion of the transposon at a new site by strand transfer. The activity of the wild- type tran
