[The description below was written by a language model from this plasmid's Addgene catalogue record and pLannotate feature annotations shown in this document.]
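Description:
pEB2-mRFP1 is a low-copy bacterial expression plasmid of about 3.9 kb, built on the pEB2 backbone and intended for expressing the monomeric red fluorescent protein mRFP1 in Escherichia coli (the recorded growth strain is MG1655). It replicates from the pSC101 origin, which depends on the plasmid-encoded Rep101 (RepA) protein and keeps copy number low. Selection is by kanamycin through a neo/nptII aminoglycoside phosphotransferase gene. This gene is followed by a lambda t0 terminator and is flanked upstream by a short annotated Tn5 transposase fragment, most likely a remnant of the Tn5 origin of the resistance cassette rather than a functional element.

The payload is a synthetic mRFP1 coding sequence of roughly 700 bp, inserted by Gibson assembly. The catalogue entry lists a large set of substitutions relative to the parental tetrameric DsRed from Discosoma, which together define mRFP1. Expression is stated to be driven by the proC promoter, generally used as a constitutive E. coli promoter, although the automated feature table does not annotate it; it presumably lies in the unannotated region just upstream of the reading frame. Immediately after the mRFP1 match, the annotation flags a very short GFP-family (pHluorin-like) fragment, which probably reflects the GFP-derived C-terminal residues typical of mRFP1 rather than a separate reporter. A remnant of a pUC-type multiple cloning site and the rrnB T1 transcription terminator follow.

The plasmid belongs to a collection made for systematically comparing fluorescent protein maturation times in living cells. A common low-copy backbone and promoter across that collection would allow different fluorescent proteins to be compared under equivalent expression conditions.
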