Addgene plasmid #104001: pEB2-mRFP1
Purpose: Plasmid encoding mRFP1
Depositing lab: Philippe Cluzel. Depositing organization: Harvard University. Publication: Systematic characterization of maturation time of fluorescent proteins in living cells. Balleza E, Kim JM, Cluzel P. Nat Methods. 2018 Jan;15(1):47-51. doi: 10.1038/nmeth.4509. Epub 2017 Nov 20. PubMed 29320486.
Backbone
  Vector backbone: pEB2
  Backbone size w/o insert (bp): 3224
  Total vector size (bp): 3920
  Modifications to backbone: See "Notes On Plasmids In This Collection"
  Vector type: Bacterial Expression ; Low copy
Growth in bacteria
  Bacterial resistance: Kanamycin, 50 μg/mL
  Growth temperature: 37°C
  Growth strain: MG1655
  Copy number: Low Copy
Gene/Insert
  Gene/Insert name: mRFP1
  Species: Synthetic
  Insert size (bp): 696
  Mutation: Mutations relative to DsRed (R2A, K5E, N6D, T21S, H41T, N42Q, V44A, V71A, K83L, C117E, F124L, I125R, V127T, L150M, R153E, V156A, H162K, K163M, A164R, L174D, V175A, F177V, S179T, I180T, Y192A, Y194K, V195T, S197I, T217A, H222S, L223T, F224G)
  Promoter: proC
  Cloning method: Gibson Cloning
  Sequencing primers: 5′ GCGTATCACGAGGCCCTTTC; 3′ AAAGGGAAAACTGTCCATATGCAC
Terms and licenses: Academic/Nonprofit Terms; Industry Terms: Not Available to Industry
Depositor comments: This FP derives from DsRed. Please see "Notes On Plasmids In This Collection" document for further details and references.
How to cite: pEB2-mRFP1 was a gift from Philippe Cluzel (Addgene plasmid # 104001 ; http://n2t.net/addgene:104001 ; RRID:Addgene_104001)
